>Addgene plasmid #135704 | psiCHECK2-miR-133 | addgene full sequence | sequence record 322213 | Addgene NGS Result
AGATCTGCGCAGCACCATGGCCTGAAATAACCTCTGAAAGAGGAACTTGGTTAGGTACCTTCTGAGGCGG
AAAGAACCAGCTGTGGAATGTGTGTCAGTTAGGGTGTGGAAAGTCCCCAGGCTCCCCAGCAGGCAGAAGT
ATGCAAAGCATGCATCTCAATTAGTCAGCAACCAGGTGTGGAAAGTCCCCAGGCTCCCCAGCAGGCAGAA
GTATGCAAAGCATGCATCTCAATTAGTCAGCAACCATAGTCCCGCCCCTAACTCCGCCCATCCCGCCCCT
AACTCCGCCCAGTTCCGCCCATTCTCCGCCCCATGGCTGACTAATTTTTTTTATTTATGCAGAGGCCGAG
GCCGCCTCGGCCTCTGAGCTATTCCAGAAGTAGTGAGGAGGCTTTTTTGGAGGCCTAGGCTTTTGCAAAA
AGCTTGATTCTTCTGACACAACAGTCTCGAACTTAAGCTGCAGAAGTTGGTCGTGAGGCACTGGGCAGGT
AAGTATCAAGGTTACAAGACAGGTTTAAGGAGACCAATAGAAACTGGGCTTGTCGAGACAGAGAAGACTC
TTGCGTTTCTGATAGGCACCTATTGGTCTTACTGACATCCACTTTGCCTTTCTCTCCACAGGTGTCCACT
CCCAGTTCAATTACAGCTCTTAAGGCTAGAGTACTTAATACGACTCACTATAGGCTAGCCACCATGGCTT
CCAAGGTGTACGACCCCGAGCAACGCAAACGCATGATCACTGGGCCTCAGTGGTGGGCTCGCTGCAAGCA
AATGAACGTGCTGGACTCCTTCATCAACTACTATGATTCCGAGAAGCACGCCGAGAACGCCGTGATTTTT
CTGCATGGTAACGCTGCCTCCAGCTACCTGTGGAGGCACGTCGTGCCTCACATCGAGCCCGTGGCTAGAT
GCATCATCCCTGATCTGATCGGAATGGGTAAGTCCGGCAAGAGCGGGAATGGCTCATATCGCCTCCTGGA
TCACTACAAGTACCTCACCGCTTGGTTCGAGCTGCTGAACCTTCCAAAGAAAATCATCTTTGTGGGCCAC
GACTGGGGGGCTTGTCTGGCCTTTCACTACTCCTACGAGCACCAAGACAAGATCAAGGCCATCGTCCATG
CTGAGAGTGTCGTGGACGTGATCGAGTCCTGGGACGAGTGGCCTGACATCGAGGAGGATATCGCCCTGAT
CAAGAGCGAAGAGGGCGAGAAAATGGTGCTTGAGAATAACTTCTTCGTCGAGACCATGCTCCCAAGCAAG
ATCATGCGGAAACTGGAGCCTGAGGAGTTCGCTGCCTACCTGGAGCCATTCAAGGAGAAGGGCGAGGTTA
GACGGCCTACCCTCTCCTGGCCTCGCGAGATCCCTCTCGTTAAGGGAGGCAAGCCCGACGTCGTCCAGAT
TGTCCGCAACTACAACGCCTACCTTCGGGCCAGCGACGATCTGCCTAAGATGTTCATCGAGTCCGACCCT
GGGTTCTTTTCCAACGCTATTGTCGAGGGAGCTAAGAAGTTCCCTAACACCGAGTTCGTGAAGGTGAAGG
GCCTCCACTTCAGCCAGGAGGACGCTCCAGATGAAATGGGTAAGTACATCAAGAGCTTCGTGGAGCGCGT
GCTGAAGAACGAGCAGTAATTCTAGGCGATCGCTCGACTAGCTGGTTGAAGGGGACCAAAGCGGCCGCTG
GCCGCAATAAAATATCTTTATTTTCATTACATCTGTGTGTTGGTTTTTTGTGTGAGGATCTAAATGAGTC
TTCGGACCTCGCGGGGGCCGCTTAAGCGGTGGTTAGGGTTTGTCTGACGCGGGGGGAGGGGGAAGGAACG
AAACACTCTCATTCGGAGGCGGCTCGGGGTTTGGTCTTGGTGGCCACGGGCACGCAGAAGAGCGCCGCGA
TCCTCTTAAGCACCCCCCCGCCCTCCGTGGAGGCGGGGGTTTGGTCGGCGGGTGGTAACTGGCGGGCCGC
TGACTCGGGCGGGTCGCGCGCCCCAGAGTGTGACCTTTTCGGTCTGCTCGCAGACCCCCGGGCGGCGCCG
CCGCGGCGGCGACGGGCTCGCTGGGTCCTAGGCTCCATGGGGACCGTATACGTGGACAGGCTCTGGAGCA
TCCGCACGACTGCGGTGATATTACCGGAGACCTTCTGCGGGACGAGCCGGGTCACGCGGCTGACGCGGAG
CGTCCGTTGGGCGACAAACACCAGGACGGGGCACAGGTACACTATCTTGTCACCCGGAGGCGCGAGGGAC
TGCAGGAGCTTCAGGGAGTGGCGCAGCTGCTTCATCCCCGTGGCCCGTTGCTCGCGTTTGCTGGCGGTGT
CCCCGGAAGAAATATATTTGCATGTCTTTAGTTCTATGATGACACAAACCCCGCCCAGCGTCTTGTCATT
GGCGAATTCGAACACGCAGATGCAGTCGGGGCGGCGCGGTCCCAGGTCCACTTCGCATATTAAGGTGACG
CGTGTGGCCTCGAACACCGAGCGACCCTGCAGCGACCCGCTTAAAAGCTTGGCATTCCGGTACTGTTGGT
AAAGCCACCATGGCCGATGCTAAGAACATTAAGAAGGGCCCTGCTCCCTTCTACCCTCTGGAGGATGGCA
CCGCTGGCGAGCAGCTGCACAAGGCCATGAAGAGGTATGCCCTGGTGCCTGGCACCATTGCCTTCACCGA
TGCCCACATTGAGGTGGACATCACCTATGCCGAGTACTTCGAGATGTCTGTGCGCCTGGCCGAGGCCATG
AAGAGGTACGGCCTGAACACCAACCACCGCATCGTGGTGTGCTCTGAGAACTCTCTGCAGTTCTTCATGC
CAGTGCTGGGCGCCCTGTTCATCGGAGTGGCCGTGGCCCCTGCTAACGACATTTACAACGAGCGCGAGCT
GCTGAACAGCATGGGCATTTCTCAGCCTACCGTGGTGTTCGTGTCTAAGAAGGGCCTGCAGAAGATCCTG
AACGTGCAGAAGAAGCTGCCTATCATCCAGAAGATCATCATCATGGACTCTAAGACCGACTACCAGGGCT
TCCAGAGCATGTACACATTCGTGACATCTCATCTGCCTCCTGGCTTCAACGAGTACGACTTCGTGCCAGA
GTCTTTCGACAGGGACAAAACCATTGCCCTGATCATGAACAGCTCTGGGTCTACCGGCCTGCCTAAGGGC
GTGGCCCTGCCTCATCGCACCGCCTGTGTGCGCTTCTCTCACGCCCGCGACCCTATTTTCGGCAACCAGA
TCATCCCCGACACCGCTATTCTGAGCGTGGTGCCATTCCACCACGGCTTCGGCATGTTCACCACCCTGGG
CTACCTGATTTGCGGCTTTCGGGTGGTGCTGATGTACCGCTTCGAGGAGGAGCTGTTCCTGCGCAGCCTG
CAAGACTACAAAATTCAGTCTGCCCTGCTGGTGCCAACCCTGTTCAGCTTCTTCGCTAAGAGCACCCTGA
TCGACAAGTACGACCTGTCTAACCTGCACGAGATTGCCTCTGGCGGCGCCCCACTGTCTAAGGAGGTGGG
CGAAGCCGTGGCCAAGCGCTTTCATCTGCCAGGCATCCGCCAGGGCTACGGCCTGACCGAGACAACCAGC
GCCATTCTGATTACCCCAGAGGGCGACGACAAGCCTGGCGCCGTGGGCAAGGTGGTGCCATTCTTCGAGG
CCAAGGTGGTGGACCTGGACACCGGCAAGACCCTGGGAGTGAACCAGCGCGGCGAGCTGTGTGTGCGCGG
CCCTATGATTATGTCCGGCTACGTGAATAACCCTGAGGCCACAAACGCCCTGATCGACAAGGACGGCTGG
CTGCACTCTGGCGACATTGCCTACTGGGACGAGGACGAGCACTTCTTCATCGTGGACCGCCTGAAGTCTC
TGATCAAGTACAAGGGCTACCAGGTGGCCCCAGCCGAGCTGGAGTCTATCCTGCTGCAGCACCCTAACAT
TTTCGACGCCGGAGTGGCCGGCCTGCCCGACGACGATGCCGGCGAGCTGCCTGCCGCCGTCGTCGTGCTG
GAACACGGCAAGACCATGACCGAGAAGGAGATCGTGGACTATGTGGCCAGCCAGGTGACAACCGCCAAGA
AGCTGCGCGGCGGAGTGGTGTTCGTGGACGAGGTGCCCAAGGGCCTGACCGGCAAGCTGGACGCCCGCAA
GATCCGCGAGATCCTGATCAAGGCTAAGAAAGGCGGCAAGATCGCCGTGTAATAATTCTAGAGTCGGGGC
GGCCGGCCGCTTCGAGCAGACATGATAAGATACATTGATGAGTTTGGACAAACCACAACTAGAATGCAGT
GAAAAAAATGCTTTATTTGTGAAATTTGTGATGCTATTGCTTTATTTGTAACCATTATAAGCTGCAATAA
ACAAGTTAACAACAACAATTGCATTCATTTTATGTTTCAGGTTCAGGGGGAGGTGTGGGAGGTTTTTTAA
AGCAAGTAAAACCTCTACAAATGTGGTAAAATCGATAAGGATCCAGGTGGCACTTTTCGGGGAAATGTGC
GCGGAACCCCTATTTGTTTATTTTTCTAAATACATTCAAATATGTATCCGCTCATGAGACAATAACCCTG
ATAAATGCTTCAATAATATTGAAAAAGGAAGAGTATGAGTATTCAACATTTCCGTGTCGCCCTTATTCCC
TTTTTTGCGGCATTTTGCCTTCCTGTTTTTGCTCACCCAGAAACGCTGGTGAAAGTAAAAGATGCTGAAG
ATCAGTTGGGTGCACGAGTGGGTTACATCGAACTGGATCTCAACAGCGGTAAGATCCTTGAGAGTTTTCG
CCCCGAAGAACGTTTTCCAATGATGAGCACTTTTAAAGTTCTGCTATGTGGCGCGGTATTATCCCGTATT
GACGCCGGGCAAGAGCAACTCGGTCGCCGCATACACTATTCTCAGAATGACTTGGTTGAGTACTCACCAG
TCACAGAAAAGCATCTTACGGATGGCATGACAGTAAGAGAATTATGCAGTGCTGCCATAACCATGAGTGA
TAACACTGCGGCCAACTTACTTCTGACAACGATCGGAGGACCGAAGGAGCTAACCGCTTTTTTGCACAAC
ATGGGGGATCATGTAACTCGCCTTGATCGTTGGGAACCGGAGCTGAATGAAGCCATACCAAACGACGAGC
GTGACACCACGATGCCTGTAGCAATGGCAACAACGTTGCGCAAACTATTAACTGGCGAACTACTTACTCT
AGCTTCCCGGCAACAATTAATAGACTGGATGGAGGCGGATAAAGTTGCAGGACCACTTCTGCGCTCGGCC
CTTCCGGCTGGCTGGTTTATTGCTGATAAATCTGGAGCCGGTGAGCGTGGGTCTCGCGGTATCATTGCAG
CACTGGGGCCAGATGGTAAGCCCTCCCGTATCGTAGTTATCTACACGACGGGGAGTCAGGCAACTATGGA
TGAACGAAATAGACAGATCGCTGAGATAGGTGCCTCACTGATTAAGCATTGGTAACTGTCAGACCAAGTT
TACTCATATATACTTTAGATTGATTTAAAACTTCATTTTTAATTTAAAAGGATCTAGGTGAAGATCCTTT
TTGATAATCTCATGACCAAAATCCCTTAACGTGAGTTTTCGTTCCACTGAGCGTCAGACCCCGTAGAAAA
GATCAAAGGATCTTCTTGAGATCCTTTTTTTCTGCGCGTAATCTGCTGCTTGCAAACAAAAAAACCACCG
CTACCAGCGGTGGTTTGTTTGCCGGATCAAGAGCTACCAACTCTTTTTCCGAAGGTAACTGGCTTCAGCA
GAGCGCAGATACCAAATACTGTTCTTCTAGTGTAGCCGTAGTTAGGCCACCACTTCAAGAACTCTGTAGC
ACCGCCTACATACCTCGCTCTGCTAATCCTGTTACCAGTGGCTGCTGCCAGTGGCGATAAGTCGTGTCTT
ACCGGGTTGGACTCAAGACGATAGTTACCGGATAAGGCGCAGCGGTCGGGCTGAACGGGGGGTTCGTGCA
CACAGCCCAGCTTGGAGCGAACGACCTACACCGAACTGAGATACCTACAGCGTGAGCTATGAGAAAGCGC
CACGCTTCCCGAAGGGAGAAAGGCGGACAGGTATCCGGTAAGCGGCAGGGTCGGAACAGGAGAGCGCACG
AGGGAGCTTCCAGGGGGAAACGCCTGGTATCTTTATAGTCCTGTCGGGTTTCGCCACCTCTGACTTGAGC
GTCGATTTTTGTGATGCTCGTCAGGGGGGCGGAGCCTATGGAAAAACGCCAGCAACGCGGCCTTTTTACG
GTTCCTGGCCTTTTGCTGGCCTTTTGCTCACATGGCTCGAC
Features (pLannotate 1.2.2; 12 found; start..end, strand, type, name):
     62..419     +  promoter       SV40 promoter: SV40 enhancer and early promoter
    489..621     +  intron         chimeric intron: chimera between introns from human β-globin and immunoglobulin heavy chain genes
    666..684     +  promoter       T7 promoter: promoter for bacteriophage T7 RNA polymerase
    694..1629    +  CDS            hRluc: Renilla luciferase human codon-optimized
   1686..1734    +  polyA_signal   poly(A) signal: synthetic polyadenylation signal
   1743..2494    +  promoter       HSV TK promoter: herpes simplex virus thymidine kinase promoter
   2530..4182    +  CDS            luciferase: firefly luciferase; luc+; enhanced luc+ version of the luciferase gene AAS38485.1 42718124.0
   4226..4347    -  polyA_signal   SV40 poly(A) signal: SV40 polyadenylation signal
   4370..4438    -  CDS            large T antigen (fragment): large T antigen from SV40 (simian virus 40)
   4480..4584    +  promoter       AmpR promoter: bla
   4585..5445    +  CDS            AmpR: β-lactamase; bla; confers resistance to ampicillin, carbenicillin, and related antibiotics
   5616..6204    +  rep_origin     ori: high-copy-number ColE1/pMB1/pBR322/pUC origin of replication
