[The description below was written by a language model from this plasmid's Addgene catalogue record and pLannotate feature annotations shown in this document.]
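Description:
psiCHECK2-miR-133 is a dual-luciferase microRNA sensor built on the Promega psiCHECK-2 backbone, a mammalian expression vector delivered by transfection. It is propagated in E. coli through a high-copy ColE1/pUC-type origin and selected with ampicillin via the β-lactamase (AmpR) gene and its native promoter. The sequenced plasmid is about 6.3 kb.

The plasmid carries two independent reporter cassettes. In the first, the SV40 enhancer/early promoter, followed by a chimeric β-globin/immunoglobulin intron that promotes efficient mRNA processing, drives a human codon-optimised Renilla luciferase (hRluc), which ends in a synthetic polyadenylation signal. A T7 promoter just upstream of hRluc also allows in vitro transcription. In the second cassette, the HSV thymidine kinase promoter drives firefly luciferase (luc+), terminated by an SV40 late-type poly(A) region; the short "large T antigen" fragment annotated there is simply part of that SV40 segment.

The insert is a synthetic sequence that is the reverse complement of miR-133, so it forms a perfectly complementary target site for the miRNA. The feature table does not annotate it and the cloning sites are recorded as unknown. In the psiCHECK-2 design, however, target sequences are normally placed in the short gap between the hRluc stop codon and the synthetic poly(A) signal, where they act as a 3′ UTR element. Active miR-133 in the transfected cells should then repress the Renilla transcript. Firefly luciferase from the same plasmid is unaffected and normalises for transfection efficiency, so the Renilla-to-firefly ratio serves as a readout of miR-133 activity.
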