Addgene plasmid #135704: psiCHECK2-miR-133
Purpose: Mammalian expression vector, Luciferase reporter to test activity of miRNA (miR-133)
Depositing lab: Florian Karreth. Depositing organization: H. Lee Moffitt Cancer Center and Research Institute.
Backbone
  Vector backbone: psiCHECK-2
  Backbone manufacturer: Promega
  Vector type: Mammalian Expression
Growth in bacteria
  Bacterial resistance: Ampicillin, 100 μg/mL
  Growth temperature: 37°C
  Growth strain: DH5alpha
  Copy number: High Copy
Gene/Insert
  Gene/Insert name: miR-133 reverse complement
  Species: Synthetic
  Cloning method: Restriction Enzyme; 5′ cloning site Unknown (unknown if destroyed); 3′ cloning site Unknown (unknown if destroyed)
Terms and licenses: Academic/Nonprofit Terms; Industry Terms: Not Available to Industry
How to cite: psiCHECK2-miR-133 was a gift from Florian Karreth (Addgene plasmid # 135704 ; http://n2t.net/addgene:135704 ; RRID:Addgene_135704)
